Addgene plasmid #208761: pRSFDuet1_CoiA1_CoiB
Purpose: Precursor peptide CoiA1 and synthase CoiB, for the co-expression of CoiA1 in E.coli.
Depositing lab: Wilfred van der Donk. Depositing organization: University of Illinois at Urbana-Champaign. Publication: Facile Method for Determining Lanthipeptide Stereochemistry. Luo Y, Xu S, Frerk AM, van der Donk WA. Anal Chem. 2024 Jan 30;96(4):1767-1773. doi: 10.1021/acs.analchem.3c04958. Epub 2024 Jan 17. PubMed 38232355.
Backbone
  Vector backbone: pRSFDuet1
  Total vector size (bp): 7352
  Vector type: Bacterial Expression
Growth in bacteria
  Bacterial resistance: Kanamycin, 50 μg/mL
  Growth temperature: 37°C
  Growth strain: DH5alpha
  Copy number: High Copy
Gene/Insert 1
  Gene/Insert name: CoiA1 (alt name: precursor lanthipeptide A1 on coi BGC)
  Species: Synthetic
  Insert size (bp): 549
  Mutation: Changed Ser 20 to Asn, Changed Arg 84 to Lys, both mutations on SUMO
  Promoter: T7
  Tag / fusion protein: Hisx6 Tag (N terminal on insert); SUMO (N terminal on insert)
  Cloning method: Gibson Cloning
  Sequencing primers: 5′ cggataacaattcccctgtag
Gene/Insert 2
  Gene/Insert name: CoiB (alt name: lanthipeptide dehydratase CoiB)
  Species: Synthetic
  Insert size (bp): 3099
  Promoter: T7
  Cloning method: Gibson Cloning
  Sequencing primers: 5′ cggccgcataatcgaaat; 3′ gctagttattgctcagcgg
Terms and licenses: Academic/Nonprofit Terms; Industry Terms: Not Available to Industry
Depositor comments: Please visit https://www.biorxiv.org/content/10.1101/2023.10.26.564210v2 for bioRxiv preprint.
How to cite: pRSFDuet1_CoiA1_CoiB was a gift from Wilfred van der Donk (Addgene plasmid # 208761 ; http://n2t.net/addgene:208761 ; RRID:Addgene_208761)
