[The description below was written by a language model from this plasmid's Addgene catalogue record and pLannotate feature annotations shown in this document.]
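Description:
pRSFDuet1_CoiA1_CoiB is a 7,352 bp bacterial co-expression plasmid built on the pRSFDuet1 backbone and designed to produce a lanthipeptide precursor together with its modifying enzyme in E. coli. It replicates from the RSF1030 origin, which is recorded as high copy and is compatible with other common origins, so additional plasmids can be carried in the same cell. Selection is by kanamycin through the aph(3')-Ia resistance gene. The backbone also carries lacI with its own promoter, supplying the lac repressor that controls the two expression cassettes.

Each cassette has its own T7 promoter followed by a lac operator, so transcription depends on T7 RNA polymerase in the host and is inducible with IPTG. A single annotated T7 terminator lies downstream of the second cassette. The first cassette, which has a T7 gene 10 ribosome binding site, encodes the synthetic precursor peptide CoiA1 from the coi biosynthetic gene cluster, fused at its N terminus to a His6 tag and a SUMO domain. The SUMO portion carries two recorded substitutions, Ser20Asn and Arg84Lys. The feature table also detects a partial TEV protease site just after SUMO, which suggests a means of releasing the peptide from the fusion partner. The second cassette encodes the synthetic lanthipeptide dehydratase CoiB, with no tag recorded. The S-tag fragment annotated after it is probably residual Duet vector sequence.

Co-expression allows CoiB to act on CoiA1 inside the cell, yielding modified peptide that can be purified by its His tag. The associated work concerns determining lanthipeptide stereochemistry.
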