Features (pLannotate 1.2.2; 19 found; start..end, strand, type, name):
      3..27      +  protein_bind   lac operator: The lac repressor binds to the lac operator to inhibit transcription in E. coli. This inhibition can be relieved by adding lactose or isopropyl-β-D-thiogalactopyranoside (IPTG). lac repressor encoded by lacI
     42..64      +  RBS            RBS: efficient ribosome binding site from bacteriophage T7 gene 10 (Olins and Rangwala, 1989)
    131..423     +  CDS            SUMO (fragment): cleavable ubiquitin-like protein tag; S. cerevisiae SMT3 (truncated)
    431..449     +  CDS            TEV site (fragment): tobacco etch virus (TEV) protease recognition and cleavage site
    698..716     +  promoter       T7 promoter: promoter for bacteriophage T7 RNA polymerase
    717..741     +  protein_bind   lac operator: The lac repressor binds to the lac operator to inhibit transcription in E. coli. This inhibition can be relieved by adding lactose or isopropyl-β-D-thiogalactopyranoside (IPTG). lac repressor encoded by lacI
   3889..3930    +  CDS            S-Tag (fragment): affinity and epitope tag derived from pancreatic ribonuclease A
   3960..3977    +  CDS            SET1 (fragment): solubility-enhancement tag derived from T7 phage gene 10B
   3985..4032    +  terminator     T7 terminator: transcription terminator for bacteriophage T7 RNA polymerase
   4196..4253    +  promoter       AmpR promoter (fragment): bla
   4262..5077    -  CDS            KanR: aminoglycoside phosphotransferase; aph(3')-Ia; confers resistance to kanamycin in bacteria or G418 (Geneticin®) in eukaryotes
   5078..5169    -  promoter       AmpR promoter: bla
   5185..5934    -  rep_origin     RSF ori: Plasmids containing the RSF 1030 origin of replication can be propagated in E. coli cells that contain additional plasmids with compatible origins.
   6017..6081    -  CDS            TcR (fragment): tetracycline efflux protein; tet; confers resistance to tetracycline
   6096..6117    -  protein_bind   CAP binding site: CAP binding activates transcription in the presence of cAMP. E. coli catabolite activator protein
   6130..7212    -  CDS            lacI: lac repressor; lacI; The lac repressor binds to the lac operator to inhibit transcription in E. coli. This inhibition can be relieved by adding lactose or isopropyl-β-D-thiogalactopyranoside (IPTG).
   7213..7290    -  promoter       lacI promoter: lacI
   7298..7333    -  CDS            TcR (fragment): tetracycline efflux protein; tet; confers resistance to tetracycline
   7336..2       +  promoter       T7 promoter (across the origin): promoter for bacteriophage T7 RNA polymerase
>Addgene plasmid #208761 | pRSFDuet1_CoiA1_CoiB | addgene full sequence | sequence record 412884 | Addgene NGS Result
GGGGAATTGTGAGCGGATAACAATTCCCCTGTAGAAATAATTTTGTTTAACTTTAATAAGGAGATATACC
ATGGGCAGCAGCCATCACCATCATCACCACAGCCAGGATCCGGGTTCTTCTATGGCTAACATGTCGGACT
CAGAAGTCAATCAAGAAGCTAAGCCAGAGGTCAAGCCAGAAGTCAAGCCGGAGACTCACATCAATTTAAA
GGTGTCCGATGGATCTTCAGAGATCTTCTTCAAGATCAAAAAGACCACTCCTTTAAGAAGGCTGATGGAA
GCGTTCGCTAAAAGACAGGGTAAGGAAATGGACTCCTTAAAATTCTTGTACGACGGTATTAGAATTCAAG
CTGATCAGACCCCTGAAGATTTGGACATGGAGGATAACGATATTATTGAGGCTCACAGAGAACAGATTGG
TGGGATCGAGGAAAACCTGTACTTCCAGGGAATGAATGCTAACACCATTAAAGGTCAGGCACATTCGCCA
GCAGCTACCGCCGGGGGTGATGCCTTTGACCTGGATATCTCAGTTTTAGAAAGTGACGACGGCTCTGCGA
CCCTGATTAACTTGACGGATGATGGATGTGGCTCCACTTGCAGCAGCCCGTGCGCGACAAATGTGGCGTA
ATGCGGCCGCATAATGCTTAAGTCGAACAGAAAGTAATCGTATTGTACACGGCCGCATAATCGAAATTAA
TACGACTCACTATAGGGGAATTGTGAGCGGATAACAATTCCCCATCTTAGTATATTAGTTAAGTATAAGA
AGGAGATATACAATGGGGAGCCGAAAAGATTGCCCCTTGTATCGGTGCGCCGACACTGCCCTGGTAAGGG
CTGCCAGAAGCGCGCGACTACCCCTGCCTGCATGGCCCGACCTGACAGATGATACACCGGATTGTGAAGT
TCGCTGGCAGACATGGCTGCGTGATGTTTGGAGTTTAAGTGAAGCAGCCGACTCAATTGAACAAGCCTCA
CCCCTATTGGCACAGCAAGTGCAGGCGCTATGCTCTGTCGCGTCGCCTGAGACGCGTCAGCTACGCCGTG
CGGTAGTCTCCGTAATGCGGTACCTGCTTCGCATGACTGGACGGGCGACTCCGAATGGGCTCTTTGCCGG
CATCGCTCCCGCATCTTTTGGCGAACGACCCGGTTGGAGCTGGGGTGAATGGCATCGGCCGGTTATACGA
GCTGATGGTGATTGGATAGCCGATTTGGTCGCACGATTGGAGGCTGACCCTGAGTTACTGAGACACCTTC
ATGTAATGGCCAACAACACCATTCTCATCAGGGGGGATCGGCTCATCATGCCATACCCACCGCGTTCCTG
TAGAACTGATGGGTCCCCTGCAGCCGAAGTATCCGTGCGCTACACGAGCGCCGTGCGGATCGCAGTGGAT
GCCGCTGCTTCACCCGTACCTGTCCATGCAGTAGTTGCGCTTATGCGCAGCGAGTTTCCAGACGTGCCCG
CTGATCGCGTAGAGGGGCTAGTAAGCTCTCTGGTCGAGCGGGGTGTTCTGATCAGCTCTTTGCATGCACC
GTCAGCGACATTGGACGCGCTTGATCACCTTGTAGAACAGGCTGAGGCTGCAGCAGCACCCAGCGCTACG
GGGCTGGTGGCGGATCTGCGAACGGTTCGGGATGCAATCGCACGTCATAATCAGGTTCTGGCACCTGCTG
ATGGTCGGCGTCTCCGCACCGCTCTCCGTCGCAAAATGACTGCGCTCTCGTCAGTTAAGGCCCAACCGTT
CACGCTGGATCTTCGAATGGACTGCAGTCTTACTCTGCCGCCGCAAGTCGCGCGTGAAGCTGAGCAAGCA
GCTACAGTACTTGCACGTTTGTCTGCATATCCGTTTGGTACGCCGGCGTGGAAAGATTTTCATAACAGAT
TTTTCGAGCGCTATGGGATCAACTCACTTGTCCCTGTCCGGGATTTAGTTGATCCGGATGTGGGGCTGGG
CTTCCCAGTTGGGTATCGCGATGCACAACCTGAGCAAGGAGAAGCTCTGACCGCCCGCGAACAGCGCCTG
CTGTCGCTCGCCCAGGCAGCAGTGTTAGACGGACGTGACGAGATCCATTTGGATGAAGACCTTATCCGTA
CGTTAACCGTGGGCGACCGCAATGCGCCGCACGTTCCGGCCCATACCGAACTCCGCTTTCGTATTCGCGC
CACGAGCCAAGAAGCTCTCGAATCGGGAGATTTTGTCCTTCATGGTATTGCACCAAGCCGTGGTATCGGC
ACGACTATTGGTCGTTCCTTAGGCTTACTGGCGCCTGATGAGCAGGCACGCGTGGCGGTTATGCTTGAGG
AGTTACCAGTCAATACTCCTGGTGCCGTACCCACCCAAGTCTCATTTACTCCGTTGGACCGTGGTGACAC
TAACGTCACTCGTGTTACTGAGCTGTTGCCAGCAGTAATCAGTCTGGCCGAACATCGCCCAGTGGACGCC
CGCACAATTCCTTTAGACGATCTGGCGGTGGGCTGCGATCGTCGTCGCTTGTATTTGGTTAGCCTTTCAC
GTGCGTGCCTGTTGGACCCCATGACTTTGCATGCGCTTGATTTACGCGGACATACTCCTCCCTTGGGTCG
TTTCTTAACAGAGATTTCACGCGCCCAGACGGCTGTGTTAACGGTCTTCCCTTGGGCCAGTGCTACGGCT
CTGCCGTATCTGCCCCGCGTTCGTTACGGACGCGCCATTTTGAGCCCCGCGCGCTGGCGTTTAGATCGCT
CTGAACTTCCGGATCGTCGCGCTTCCTGGGGAGAGTGGCATAAAGCCGCTGACGAGTGGCGCGCGCGCCG
CCGTGTGCCGGATGAAGTAGCAGTTGCAGAAGGTGACCAGTTATTACCCTTAGACCTGTCGGAGCGTGCA
CACTTGGCACTGCTTCGTGCCCACTTAGATACGCATGAGAGTGTAATCCTGACTGAAGCGGAGTCTGAAG
AAGGTTGGTTCGATGGACGCTCCCACGAGATCATCGCACCAATGACAGCTGTGCGCCCCCCCCAATGGCC
AGCCGTCCCGCCGGTCACGGCAGATCAGCTGGTTACTCGCGACCACGGCTATCTGCCAGGTGCGGCGTCA
TGGTTATTGGTTAAGTTATACGGACACGTTGATCGCCAACCAGAGATTTTAGCCGACCACTTACCGGCGC
TTCTTGGTCAGTGGGACGAACCCCCTACGTGGTGGTACATGCGCTACCGTGATCCACGTTGGCATTTGCG
TTTGCGCATTGCCGTGCCAAGTGAGCAAGATTTCGCATTGACCGCGCGTCGTGTCTCTTCCTGGGCCAAC
GGCTTACGCCGTGCGGGATTATTGGCAGATATGCAATTTGCAACTTCTTACCCCGAAACTGGTCGCTGGG
GCCCAGGCCCCTTAATGAACTTGGCGGAAGATGTGTTCGCAGCAGATTCGCGCGCACTGGCCGTTCAATT
TGCCCAATCTAGCCGCCCACACCAACAAGTATTAGCCGCGGCTAATTTCGTTAGTGTGGCCGCTGCATTC
ACCGGCAGTACAGCCGCAGGTATGAATTGGCTGATCGCACACGGCCGCATCACTGATCCTCGCCCGATGG
ATCGCACGGTCCGTGGGCAGGCGCTGCGTCTGGCAGACCCAGCAGATGGTTGGGCTGCATTACGTGCCGC
CCCCGGTGGCGACGCTATCGCGAGTGCGTGGTCGGAGCGTGATGCTGCCTTGGCTCGTTACCGTCAGAAA
CTTGACGCGTTCGGCGGCATCGACTTAGATCTTGTCTTAGACTCATTATTGCACGCCCACCACATTCGCG
CCGCCGGTATCGACAAGGATGATGAGCGTATGTGCGTACGTCTTGCTCATGCCGCCGCTATGGCTTGGAC
TCACCGCGGTGATCATCATGAGAGTGCCTAAGTCTGGTAAAGAAACCGCTGCTGCGAAATTTGAACGCCA
GCACATGGACTCGTCTACTAGCGCAGCTTAATTAACCTAGGCTGCTGCCACCGCTGAGCAATAACTAGCA
TAACCCCTTGGGGCCTCTAAACGGGTCTTGAGGGGTTTTTTGCTGAAACCTCAGGCATTTGAGAAGCACA
CGGTCACACTGCTTCCGGTAGTCAATAAACCGGTAAACCAGCAATAGACATAAGCGGCTATTTAACGACC
CTGCCCTGAACCGACGACAAGCTGACGACCGGGTCTCCGCAAGTGGCACTTTTCGGGGAAATGTGCGCGG
AACCCCTATTTGTTTATTTTTCTAAATACATTCAAATATGTATCCGCTCATGAATTAATTCTTAGAAAAA
CTCATCGAGCATCAAATGAAACTGCAATTTATTCATATCAGGATTATCAATACCATATTTTTGAAAAAGC
CGTTTCTGTAATGAAGGAGAAAACTCACCGAGGCAGTTCCATAGGATGGCAAGATCCTGGTATCGGTCTG
CGATTCCGACTCGTCCAACATCAATACAACCTATTAATTTCCCCTCGTCAAAAATAAGGTTATCAAGTGA
GAAATCACCATGAGTGACGACTGAATCCGGTGAGAATGGCAAAAGTTTATGCATTTCTTTCCAGACTTGT
TCAACAGGCCAGCCATTACGCTCGTCATCAAAATCACTCGCATCAACCAAACCGTTATTCATTCGTGATT
GCGCCTGAGCGAGACGAAATACGCGGTCGCTGTTAAAAGGACAATTACAAACAGGAATCGAATGCAACCG
GCGCAGGAACACTGCCAGCGCATCAACAATATTTTCACCTGAATCAGGATATTCTTCTAATACCTGGAAT
GCTGTTTTCCCGGGGATCGCAGTGGTGAGTAACCATGCATCATCAGGAGTACGGATAAAATGCTTGATGG
TCGGAAGAGGCATAAATTCCGTCAGCCAGTTTAGTCTGACCATCTCATCTGTAACATCATTGGCAACGCT
ACCTTTGCCATGTTTCAGAAACAACTCTGGCGCATCGGGCTTCCCATACAATCGATAGATTGTCGCACCT
GATTGCCCGACATTATCGCGAGCCCATTTATACCCATATAAATCAGCATCCATGTTGGAATTTAATCGCG
GCCTAGAGCAAGACGTTTCCCGTTGAATATGGCTCATACTCTTCCTTTTTCAATATTATTGAAGCATTTA
TCAGGGTTATTGTCTCATGAGCGGATACATATTTGAATGTATTTAGAAAAATAAACAAATAGGCATGCAG
CGCTCTTCCGCTTCCTCGCTCACTGACTCGCTACGCTCGGTCGTTCGACTGCGGCGAGCGGTGTCAGCTC
ACTCAAAAGCGGTAATACGGTTATCCACAGAATCAGGGGATAAAGCCGGAAAGAACATGTGAGCAAAAAG
CAAAGCACCGGAAGAAGCCAACGCCGCAGGCGTTTTTCCATAGGCTCCGCCCCCCTGACGAGCATCACAA
AAATCGACGCTCAAGCCAGAGGTGGCGAAACCCGACAGGACTATAAAGATACCAGGCGTTTCCCCCTGGA
AGCTCCCTCGTGCGCTCTCCTGTTCCGACCCTGCCGCTTACCGGATACCTGTCCGCCTTTCTCCCTTCGG
GAAGCGTGGCGCTTTCTCATAGCTCACGCTGTTGGTATCTCAGTTCGGTGTAGGTCGTTCGCTCCAAGCT
GGGCTGTGTGCACGAACCCCCCGTTCAGCCCGACCGCTGCGCCTTATCCGGTAACTATCGTCTTGAGTCC
AACCCGGTAAGACACGACTTATCGCCACTGGCAGCAGCCATTGGTAACTGATTTAGAGGACTTTGTCTTG
AAGTTATGCACCTGTTAAGGCTAAACTGAAAGAACAGATTTTGGTGAGTGCGGTCCTCCAACCCACTTAC
CTTGGTTCAAAGAGTTGGTAGCTCAGCGAACCTTGAGAAAACCACCGTTGGTAGCGGTGGTTTTTCTTTA
TTTATGAGATGATGAATCAATCGGTCTATCAAGTCAACGAACAGCTATTCCGTTACTCTAGATTTCAGTG
CAATTTATCTCTTCAAATGTAGCACCTGAAGTCAGCCCCATACGATATAAGTTGTAATTCTCATGTTAGT
CATGCCCCGCGCCCACCGGAAGGAGCTGACTGGGTTGAAGGCTCTCAAGGGCATCGGTCGAGATCCCGGT
GCCTAATGAGTGAGCTAACTTACATTAATTGCGTTGCGCTCACTGCCCGCTTTCCAGTCGGGAAACCTGT
CGTGCCAGCTGCATTAATGAATCGGCCAACGCGCGGGGAGAGGCGGTTTGCGTATTGGGCGCCAGGGTGG
TTTTTCTTTTCACCAGTGAGACGGGCAACAGCTGATTGCCCTTCACCGCCTGGCCCTGAGAGAGTTGCAG
CAAGCGGTCCACGCTGGTTTGCCCCAGCAGGCGAAAATCCTGTTTGATGGTGGTTAACGGCGGGATATAA
CATGAGCTGTCTTCGGTATCGTCGTATCCCACTACCGAGATGTCCGCACCAACGCGCAGCCCGGACTCGG
TAATGGCGCGCATTGCGCCCAGCGCCATCTGATCGTTGGCAACCAGCATCGCAGTGGGAACGATGCCCTC
ATTCAGCATTTGCATGGTTTGTTGAAAACCGGACATGGCACTCCAGTCGCCTTCCCGTTCCGCTATCGGC
TGAATTTGATTGCGAGTGAGATATTTATGCCAGCCAGCCAGACGCAGACGCGCCGAGACAGAACTTAATG
GGCCCGCTAACAGCGCGATTTGCTGGTGACCCAATGCGACCAGATGCTCCACGCCCAGTCGCGTACCGTC
TTCATGGGAGAAAATAATACTGTTGATGGGTGTCTGGTCAGAGACATCAAGAAATAACGCCGGAACATTA
GTGCAGGCAGCTTCCACAGCAATGGCATCCTGGTCATCCAGCGGATAGTTAATGATCAGCCCACTGACGC
GTTGCGCGAGAAGATTGTGCACCGCCGCTTTACAGGCTTCGACGCCGCTTCGTTCTACCATCGACACCAC
CACGCTGGCACCCAGTTGATCGGCGCGAGATTTAATCGCCGCGACAATTTGCGACGGCGCGTGCAGGGCC
AGACTGGAGGTGGCAACGCCAATCAGCAACGACTGTTTGCCCGCCAGTTGTTGTGCCACGCGGTTGGGAA
TGTAATTCAGCTCCGCCATCGCCGCTTCCACTTTTTCCCGCGTTTTCGCAGAAACGTGGCTGGCCTGGTT
CACCACGCGGGAAACGGTCTGATAAGAGACACCGGCATACTCTGCGACATCGTATAACGTTACTGGTTTC
ACATTCACCACCCTGAATTGACTCTCTTCCGGGCGCTATCATGCCATACCGCGAAAGGTTTTGCGCCATT
CGATGGTGTCCGGGATCTCGACGCTCTCCCTTATGCGACTCCTGCATTAGGAAATTAATACGACTCACTA
TA
